>Addgene plasmid #116285 | pHAGE-EGFR-P596S | addgene full sequence | sequence record 241489 | Addgene NGS Result
TGGAAGGGCTAATTCACTCCCAAAGAAGACAAGATATCCTTGATCTGTGGATCTACCACACACAAGGCTA
CTTCCCTGATTAGCAGAACTACACACCAGGGCCAGGGGTCAGATATCCACTGACCTTTGGATGGTGCTAC
AAGCTAGTACCAGTTGAGCCAGATAAGGTAGAAGAGGCCAATAAAGGAGAGAACACCAGCTTGTTACACC
CTGTGAGCCTGCATGGGATGGATGACCCGGAGAGAGAAGTGTTAGAGTGGAGGTTTGACAGCCGCCTAGC
ATTTCATCACGTGGCCCGAGAGCTGCATCCGGAGTACTTCAAGAACTGCTGATATCGAGCTTGCTACAAG
GGACTTTCCGCTGGGGACTTTCCAGGGAGGCGTGGCCTGGGCGGGACTGGGGAGTGGCGAGCCCTCAGAT
CCTGCATATAAGCAGCTGCTTTTTGCCTGTACTGGGTCTCTCTGGTTAGACCAGATCTGAGCCTGGGAGC
TCTCTGGCTAACTAGGGAACCCACTGCTTAAGCCTCAATAAAGCTTGCCTTGAGTGCTTCAAGTAGTGTG
TGCCCGTCTGTTGTGTGACTCTGGTAACTAGAGATCCCTCAGACCCTTTTAGTCAGTGTGGAAAATCTCT
AGCAGTGGCGCCCGAACAGGGACTTGAAAGCGAAAGGGAAACCAGAGGAGCTCTCTCGACGCAGGACTCG
GCTTGCTGAAGCGCGCACGGCAAGAGGCGAGGGGCGGCGACTGGTGAGTACGCCAAAAATTTTGACTAGC
GGAGGCTAGAAGGAGAGAGATGGGTGCGAGAGCGTCAGTATTAAGCGGGGGAGAATTAGATCGCGATGGG
AAAAAATTCGGTTAAGGCCAGGGGGAAAGAAAAAATATAAATTAAAACATATAGTATGGGCAAGCAGGGA
GCTAGAACGATTCGCAGTTAATCCTGGCCTGTTAGAAACATCAGAAGGCTGTAGACAAATACTGGGACAG
CTACAACCATCCCTTCAGACAGGATCAGAAGAACTTAGATCATTATATAATACAGTAGCAACCCTCTATT
GTGTGCATCAAAGGATAGAGATAAAAGACACCAAGGAAGCTTTAGACAAGATAGAGGAAGAGCAAAACAA
AAGTAAGACCACCGCACAGCAAGCGGCCGGCCGCTGATCTTCAGACCTGGAGGAGGAGATATGAGGGACA
ATTGGAGAAGTGAATTATATAAATATAAAGTAGTAAAAATTGAACCATTAGGAGTAGCACCCACCAAGGC
AAAGAGAAGAGTGGTGCAGAGAGAAAAAAGAGCAGTGGGAATAGGAGCTTTGTTCCTTGGGTTCTTGGGA
GCAGCAGGAAGCACTATGGGCGCAGCGTCAATGACGCTGACGGTACAGGCCAGACAATTATTGTCTGGTA
TAGTGCAGCAGCAGAACAATTTGCTGAGGGCTATTGAGGCGCAACAGCATCTGTTGCAACTCACAGTCTG
GGGCATCAAGCAGCTCCAGGCAAGAATCCTGGCTGTGGAAAGATACCTAAAGGATCAACAGCTCCTGGGG
ATTTGGGGTTGCTCTGGAAAACTCATTTGCACCACTGCTGTGCCTTGGAATGCTAGTTGGAGTAATAAAT
CTCTGGAACAGATTTGGAATCACACGACCTGGATGGAGTGGGACAGAGAAATTAACAATTACACAAGCTT
AATACACTCCTTAATTGAAGAATCGCAAAACCAGCAAGAAAAGAATGAACAAGAATTATTGGAATTAGAT
AAATGGGCAAGTTTGTGGAATTGGTTTAACATAACAAATTGGCTGTGGTATATAAAATTATTCATAATGA
TAGTAGGAGGCTTGGTAGGTTTAAGAATAGTTTTTGCTGTACTTTCTATAGTGAATAGAGTTAGGCAGGG
ATATTCACCATTATCGTTTCAGACCCACCTCCCAACCCCGAGGGGACCCGACAGGCCCGAAGGAATAGAA
GAAGAAGGTGGAGAGAGAGACAGAGACAGATCCATTCGATTAGTGAACGGATCTCGACGGTATCGCCGAA
TTCACAAATGGCAGTATTCATCCACAATTTTAAAAGAAAAGGGGGGATTGGGGGGTACAGTGCAGGGGAA
AGAATAGTAGACATAATAGCAACAGACATACAAACTAAAGAATTACAAAAACAAATTACAAAAATTCAAA
ATTTTCGGGTTTATTACAGGGACAGCAGAGATCCAGTTTGGACTAGTCGTGAGGCTCCGGTGCCCGTCAG
TGGGCAGAGCGCACATCGCCCACAGTCCCCGAGAAGTTGGGGGGAGGGGTCGGCAATTGAACCGGTGCCT
AGAGAAGGTGGCGCGGGGTAAACTGGGAAAGTGATGTCGTGTACTGGCTCCGCCTTTTTCCCGAGGGTGG
GGGAGAACCGTATATAAGTGCAGTAGTCGCCGTGAACGTTCTTTTTCGCAACGGGTTTGCCGCCAGAACA
CAGGTAAGTGCCGTGTGTGGTTCCCGCGGGCCTGGCCTCTTTACGGGTTATGGCCCTTGCGTGCCTTGAA
TTACTTCCACCTGGCTGCAGTACGTGATTCTTGATCCCGAGCTTCGGGTTGGAAGTGGGTGGGAGAGTTC
GAGGCCTTGCGCTTAAGGAGCCCCTTCGCCTCGTGCTTGAGTTGAGGCCTGGCCTGGGCGCTGGGGCCGC
CGCGTGCGAATCTGGTGGCACCTTCGCGCCTGTCTCGCTGCTTTCGATAAGTCTCTAGCCATTTAAAATT
TTTGATGACCTGCTGCGACGCTTTTTTTCTGGCAAGATAGTCTTGTAAATGCGGGCCAAGATCTGCACAC
TGGTATTTCGGTTTTTGGGGCCGCGGGCGGCGACGGGGCCCGTGCGTCCCAGCGCACATGTTCGGCGAGG
CGGGGCCTGCGAGCGCGGCCACCGAGAATCGGACGGGGGTAGTCTCAAGCTGGCCGGCCTGCTCTGGTGC
CTGGCCTCGCGCCGCCGTGTATCGCCCCGCCCTGGGCGGCAAGGCTGGCCCGGTCGGCACCAGTTGCGTG
AGCGGAAAGATGGCCGCTTCCCGGCCCTGCTGCAGGGAGCTCAAAATGGAGGACGCGGCGCTCGGGAGAG
CGGGCGGGTGAGTCACCCACACAAAGGAAAAGGGCCTTTCCGTCCTCAGCCGTCGCTTCATGTGACTCCA
CGGAGTACCGGGCGCCGTCCAGGCACCTCGATTAGTTCTCGAGCTTTTGGAGTACGTCGTCTTTAGGTTG
GGGGGAGGGGTTTTATGCGATGGAGTTTCCCCACACTGAGTGGGTGGAGACTGAAGTTAGGCCAGCTTGG
CACTTGATGTAATTCTCCTTGGAATTTGCCCTTTTTGAGTTTGGATCTTGGTTCATTCTCAAGCCTCAGA
CAGTGGTTCAAAGTTTTTTTCTTCCATTTCAGGTGTCGTGAAGCGGCCCTGCAGATATCAACAAGTTTGT
ACAAAAAAGCAGGCACCATGCGACCCTCCGGGACGGCCGGGGCAGCGCTCCTGGCGCTGCTGGCTGCGCT
CTGCCCGGCGAGTCGGGCTCTGGAGGAAAAGAAAGTTTGCCAAGGCACGAGTAACAAGCTCACGCAGTTG
GGCACTTTTGAAGATCATTTTCTCAGCCTCCAGAGGATGTTCAATAACTGTGAGGTGGTCCTTGGGAATT
TGGAAATTACCTATGTGCAGAGGAATTATGATCTTTCCTTCTTAAAGACCATCCAGGAGGTGGCTGGTTA
TGTCCTCATTGCCCTCAACACAGTGGAGCGAATTCCTTTGGAAAACCTGCAGATCATCAGAGGAAATATG
TACTACGAAAATTCCTATGCCTTAGCAGTCTTATCTAACTATGATGCAAATAAAACCGGACTGAAGGAGC
TGCCCATGAGAAATTTACAGGAAATCCTGCATGGCGCCGTGCGGTTCAGCAACAACCCTGCCCTGTGCAA
CGTGGAGAGCATCCAGTGGCGGGACATAGTCAGCAGTGACTTTCTCAGCAACATGTCGATGGACTTCCAG
AACCACCTGGGCAGCTGCCAAAAGTGTGATCCAAGCTGTCCCAATGGGAGCTGCTGGGGTGCAGGAGAGG
AGAACTGCCAGAAACTGACCAAAATCATCTGTGCCCAGCAGTGCTCCGGGCGCTGCCGTGGCAAGTCCCC
CAGTGACTGCTGCCACAACCAGTGTGCTGCAGGCTGCACAGGCCCCCGGGAGAGCGACTGCCTGGTCTGC
CGCAAATTCCGAGACGAAGCCACGTGCAAGGACACCTGCCCCCCACTCATGCTCTACAACCCCACCACGT
ACCAGATGGATGTGAACCCCGAGGGCAAATACAGCTTTGGTGCCACCTGCGTGAAGAAGTGTCCCCGTAA
TTATGTGGTGACAGATCACGGCTCGTGCGTCCGAGCCTGTGGGGCCGACAGCTATGAGATGGAGGAAGAC
GGCGTCCGCAAGTGTAAGAAGTGCGAAGGGCCTTGCCGCAAAGTGTGTAACGGAATAGGTATTGGTGAAT
TTAAAGACTCACTCTCCATAAATGCTACGAATATTAAACACTTCAAAAACTGCACCTCCATCAGTGGCGA
TCTCCACATCCTGCCGGTGGCATTTAGGGGTGACTCCTTCACACATACTCCTCCTCTGGATCCACAGGAA
CTGGATATTCTGAAAACCGTAAAGGAAATCACAGGGTTTTTGCTGATTCAGGCTTGGCCTGAAAACAGGA
CGGACCTCCATGCCTTTGAGAACCTAGAAATCATACGCGGCAGGACCAAGCAACATGGTCAGTTTTCTCT
TGCAGTCGTCAGCCTGAACATAACATCCTTGGGATTACGCTCCCTCAAGGAGATAAGTGATGGAGATGTG
ATAATTTCAGGAAACAAAAATTTGTGCTATGCAAATACAATAAACTGGAAAAAACTGTTTGGGACCTCCG
GTCAGAAAACCAAAATTATAAGCAACAGAGGTGAAAACAGCTGCAAGGCCACAGGCCAGGTCTGCCATGC
CTTGTGCTCCCCCGAGGGCTGCTGGGGCCCGGAGCCCAGGGACTGCGTCTCTTGCCGGAATGTCAGCCGA
GGCAGGGAATGCGTGGACAAGTGCAACCTTCTGGAGGGTGAGCCAAGGGAGTTTGTGGAGAACTCTGAGT
GCATACAGTGCCACCCAGAGTGCCTGCCTCAGGCCATGAACATCACCTGCACAGGACGGGGACCAGACAA
CTGTATCCAGTGTGCCCACTACATTGACGGCCCCCACTGCGTCAAGACCTGCTCGGCAGGAGTCATGGGA
GAAAACAACACCCTGGTCTGGAAGTACGCAGACGCCGGCCATGTGTGCCACCTGTGCCATCCAAACTGCA
CCTACGGATGCACTGGGCCAGGTCTTGAAGGCTGTCCAACGAATGGGCCTAAGATCCCGTCCATCGCCAC
TGGGATGGTGGGGGCCCTCCTCTTGCTGCTGGTGGTGGCCCTGGGGATCGGCCTCTTCATGCGAAGGCGC
CACATCGTTCGGAAGCGCACGCTGCGGAGGCTGCTGCAGGAGAGGGAGCTTGTGGAGCCTCTTACACCCA
GT
[981 nt withheld, positions 5533-6513]
TTCTTCAGCAGCCCCTCCACGTCACGGACTCCCCTCCTGAGCTCTCTGAGTGCAACCAGCAACAATTCCA
CCGTGGCTTGCATTGATAGAAATGGGCTGCAAAGCTGTCCCATCAAGGAAGACAGCTTCTTGCAGCGATA
CAGCTCAGACCCCACAGGCGCCTTGACTGAGGACAGCATAGACGACACCTTCCTCCCAGTGCCTGAATAC
ATAAACCAGTCCGTTCCCAAAAGGCCCGCTGGCTCTGTGCAGAATCCTGTCTATCACAATCAGCCTCTGA
ACCCCGCGCCCAGCAGAGACCCACACTACCAGGACCCCCACAGCACTGCAGTGGGCAACCCCGAGTATCT
CAACACTGTCCAGCCCACCTGTGTCAACAGCACATTCGACAGCCCTGCCCACTGGGCCCAGAAAGGCAGC
CACCAAATTAGCCTGGACAACCCTGACTACCAGCAGGACTTCTTTCCCAAGGAAGCCAAGCCAAATGGCA
TCTTTAAGGGCTCCACAGCTGAAAATGCAGAATACCTAAGGGTCGCGCCACAAAGCAGTGAATTTATTGG
AGCATAGAACCCAGCTTTCTTGTACAAAGTGGTGATATCCAATTAACCCTCACTAAAGGGATGTATAATG
ATGTGTGTAAATTCCCTATAGTGAGTCGTATTACCACCCAACTTTTCTATACAAAGTGGTTGATATCCAG
CACAGTGGCGGCCGCTCGAGTCTAGAGGGCCCGCGGTTCGAAGGTAAGCCTATCCCTAACCCTCTCCTCG
GTCTCGATTCTACGCGTACCGGTTAGTAATGAGATCCCTCCCCCCCCCCTAACGTTACTGGCCGAAGCCG
CTTGGAATAAGGCCGGTGTGCGTTTGTCTATATGTTATTTTCCACCATATTGCCGTCTTTTGGCAATGTG
AGGGCCCGGAAACCTGGCCCTGTCTTCTTGACGAGCATTCCTAGGGGTCTTTCCCCTCTCGCCAAAGGAA
TGCAAGGTCTGTTGAATGTCGTGAAGGAAGCAGTTCCTCTGGAAGCTTCTTGAAGACAAACAACGTCTGT
AGCGACCCTTTGCAGGCAGCGGAACCCCCCACCTGGCGACAGGTGCCTCTGCGGCCAAAAGCCACGTGTA
TAAGATACACCTGCAAAGGCGGCACAACCCCAGTGCCACGTTGTGAGTTGGATAGTTGTGGAAAGAGTCA
AATGGCTCTCCTCAAGCGTATTCAACAAGGGGCTGAAGGATGCCCAGAAGGTACCCCATTGTATGGGATC
TGATCTGGGGCCTCGGTGCACATGCTTTACATGTGTTTAGTCGAGGTTAAAAAAACGTCTAGGCCCCCCG
AACCACGGGGACGTGGTTTTCCTTTGAAAAACACGATGATAATATGGCCACACATATGACCGAGTACAAG
CCCACGGTGCGCCTCGCCACCCGCGACGACGTCCCCAGGGCCGTACGCACCCTCGCCGCCGCGTTCGCCG
ACTACCCCGCCACGCGCCACACCGTCGATCCGGACCGCCACATCGAGCGGGTCACCGAGCTGCAAGAACT
CTTCCTCACGCGCGTCGGGCTCGACATCGGCAAGGTGTGGGTCGCGGACGACGGCGCCGCGGTGGCGGTC
TGGACCACGCCGGAGAGCGTCGAAGCGGGGGCGGTGTTCGCCGAGATCGGCCCGCGCATGGCCGAGTTGA
GCGGTTCCCGGCTGGCCGCGCAGCAACAGATGGAAGGCCTCCTGGCGCCGCACCGGCCCAAGGAGCCCGC
GTGGTTCCTGGCCACCGTCGGCGTCTCGCCCGACCACCAGGGCAAGGGTCTGGGCAGCGCCGTCGTGCTC
CCCGGAGTGGAGGCGGCCGAGCGCGCCGGGGTGCCCGCCTTCCTGGAGACCTCCGCGCCCCGCAACCTCC
CCTTCTACGAGCGGCTCGGCTTCACCGTCACCGCCGACGTCGAGGTGCCCGAAGGACCGCGCACCTGGTG
CATGACCCGCAAGCCCGGTGCCTAAATCGATAGATCCTAATCAACCTCTGGATTACAAAATTTGTGAAAG
ATTGACTGGTATTCTTAACTATGTTGCTCCTTTTACGCTATGTGGATACGCTGCTTTAATGCCTTTGTAT
CATGCTATTGCTTCCCGTATGGCTTTCATTTTCTCCTCCTTGTATAAATCCTGGTTGCTGTCTCTTTATG
AGGAGTTGTGGCCCGTTGTCAGGCAACGTGGCGTGGTGTGCACTGTGTTTGCTGACGCAACCCCCACTGG
TTGGGGCATTGCCACCACCTGTCAGCTCCTTTCCGGGACTTTCGCTTTCCCCCTCCCTATTGCCACGGCG
GAACTCATCGCCGCCTGCCTTGCCCGCTGCTGGACAGGGGCTCGGCTGTTGGGCACTGACAATTCCGTGG
TGTTGTCGGGGAAATCATCGTCCTTTCCTTGGCTGCTCGCCTGTGTTGCCACCTGGATTCTGCGCGGGAC
GTCCTTCTGCTACGTCCCTTCGGCCCTCAATCCAGCGGACCTTCCTTCCCGCGGCCTGCTGCCGGCTCTG
CGGCCTCTTCCGCGTCTTCGCCTTCGCCCTCAGACGAGTCGGATCTCCCTTTGGGCCGCCTCCCCGCCTG
AGATCCTTTAAGACCAATGACTTACAAGGCAGCTGTAGATCTTAGCCACTTTTTAAAAGAAAAGGGGGGA
CTGGAAGGGCTAATTCACTCCCAACGAAGACAAGATCTGCTTTTTGCTTGTACTGGGTCTCTCTGGTTAG
ACCAGATCTGAGCCTGGGAGCTCTCTGGCTAACTAGGGAACCCACTGCTTAAGCCTCAATAAAGCTTGCC
TTGAGTGCTTCAAGTAGTGTGTGCCCGTCTGTTGTGTGACTCTGGTAACTAGAGATCCCTCAGACCCTTT
TAGTCAGTGTGGAAAATCTCTAGCAGTAGTAGTTCATGTCATCTTATTATTCAGTATTTATAACTTGCAA
AGAAATGAATATCAGAGAGTGAGAGGCCCGGGTTAATTAAGGAAAGGGCTAGATCATTCTTGAAGACGAA
AGGGCCTCGTGATACGCCTATTTTTATAGGTTAATGTCATGATAATAATGGTTTCTTAGACGTCAGGTGG
CACTTTTCGGGGAAATGTGCGCGGAACCCCTATTTGTTTATTTTTCTAAATACATTCAAATATGTATCCG
CTCATGAGACAATAACCCTGATAAATGCTTCAATAATATTGAAAAAGGAAGAGTATGAGTATTCAACATT
TCCGTGTCGCCCTTATTCCCTTTTTTGCGGCATTTTGCCTTCCTGTTTTTGCTCACCCAGAAACGCTGGT
GAAAGTAAAAGATGCTGAAGATCAGTTGGGTGCACGAGTGGGTTACATCGAACTGGATCTCAACAGCGGT
AAGATCCTTGAGAGTTTTCGCCCCGAAGAACGTTTTCCAATGATGAGCACTTTTAAAGTTCTGCTATGTG
GCGCGGTATTATCCCGTGTTGACGCCGGGCAAGAGCAACTCGGTCGCCGCATACACTATTCTCAGAATGA
CTTGGTTGAGTACTCACCAGTCACAGAAAAGCATCTTACGGATGGCATGACAGTAAGAGAATTATGCAGT
GCTGCCATAACCATGAGTGATAACACTGCGGCCAACTTACTTCTGACAACGATCGGAGGACCGAAGGAGC
TAACCGCTTTTTTGCACAACATGGGGGATCATGTAACTCGCCTTGATCGTTGGGAACCGGAGCTGAATGA
AGCCATACCAAACGACGAGCGTGACACCACGATGCCTGTAGCAATGGCAACAACGTTGCGCAAACTATTA
ACTGGCGAACTACTTACTCTAGCTTCCCGGCAACAATTAATAGACTGGATGGAGGCGGATAAAGTTGCAG
GACCACTTCTGCGCTCGGCCCTTCCGGCTGGCTGGTTTATTGCTGATAAATCTGGAGCCGGTGAGCGTGG
GTCTCGCGGTATCATTGCAGCACTGGGGCCAGATGGTAAGCCCTCCCGTATCGTAGTTATCTACACGACG
GGGAGTCAGGCAACTATGGATGAACGAAATAGACAGATCGCTGAGATAGGTGCCTCACTGATTAAGCATT
GGTAACTGTCAGACCAAGTTTACTCATATATACTTTAGATTGATTTAAAACTTCATTTTTAATTTAAAAG
GATCTAGGTGAAGATCCTTTTTGATAATCTCATGACCAAAATCCCTTAACGTGAGTTTTCGTTCCACTGA
GCGTCAGACCCCGTAGAAAAGATCAAAGGATCTTCTTGAGATCCTTTTTTTCTGCGCGTAATCTGCTGCT
TGCAAACAAAAAAACCACCGCTACCAGCGGTGGTTTGTTTGCCGGATCAAGAGCTACCAACTCTTTTTCC
GAAGGTAACTGGCTTCAGCAGAGCGCAGATACCAAATACTGTTCTTCTAGTGTAGCCGTAGTTAGGCCAC
CACTTCAAGAACTCTGTAGCACCGCCTACATACCTCGCTCTGCTAATCCTGTTACCAGTGGCTGCTGCCA
GTGGCGATAAGTCGTGTCTTACCGGGTTGGACTCAAGACGATAGTTACCGGATAAGGCGCAGCGGTCGGG
CTGAACGGGGGGTTCGTGCACACAGCCCAGCTTGGAGCGAACGACCTACACCGAACTGAGATACCTACAG
CGTGAGCTATGAGAAAGCGCCACGCTTCCCGAAGGGAGAAAGGCGGACAGGTATCCGGTAAGCGGCAGGG
TCGGAACAGGAGAGCGCACGAGGGAGCTTCCAGGGGGAAACGCCTGGTATCTTTATAGTCCTGTCGGGTT
TCGCCACCTCTGACTTGAGCGTCGATTTTTGTGATGCTCGTCAGGGGGGCGGAGCCTATGGAAAAACGCC
AGCAACGCGGCCTTTTTACGGTTCCTGGCCTTTTGCTGGCCTTTTGCTCACATGTTCTTTCCTGCGTTAT
CCCCTGATTCTGTGGATAACCGTATTACCGCCTTTGAGTGAGCTGATACCGCTCGCCGCAGCCGAACGAC
CGAGCGCAGCGAGTCAGTGAGCGAGGAAGCGGAAGAGCGCCCAATACGCAAACCGCCTCTCCCCGCGCGT
TGGCCGATTCATTAATGCAGCAAGCTCATGGCTGACTAATTTTTTTTATTTATGCAGAGGCCGAGGCCGC
CTCGGCCTCTGAGCTATTCCAGAAGTAGTGAGGAGGCTTTTTTGGAGGCCTAGGCTTTTGCAAAAAGCTC
CCCGTGGCACGACAGGTTTCCCGACTGGAAAGCGGGCAGTGAGCGCAACGCAATTAATGTGAGTTAGCTC
ACTCATTAGGCACCCCAGGCTTTACACTTTATGCTTCCGGCTCGTATGTTGTGTGGAATTGTGAGCGGAT
AACAATTTCACACAGGAAACAGCTATGACATGATTACGAATTTCACAAATAAAGCATTTTTTTCACTGCA
TTCTAGTTGTGGTTTGTCCAAACTCATCAATGTATCTTATCATGTCTGGATCAACTGGATAACTCAAGCT
AACCAAAATCATCCCAAACTTCCCACCCCATACCCTATTACCACTGCCAATTACCTGTGGTTTCATTTAC
TCTAAACCTGTGATTCCTCTGAATTATTTTCATTTTAAAGAAATTGTATTTGTTAAATATGTACTACAAA
CTTAGTAGT
Features (pLannotate 1.2.2; 30 found; start..end, strand, type, name):
    377..634     +  LTR            5' LTR (truncated): truncated 5' long terminal repeat (LTR) from HIV-1
    681..806     +  misc_feature   HIV-1 Ψ: packaging signal of human immunodeficiency virus type 1
    790..1128    +  CDS            HIV-1 gag (fragment): gag protein from human immunodeficiency virus 1; gag
   1303..1536    +  misc_feature   RRE: The Rev response element (RRE) of HIV-1 allows for Rev-dependent mRNA export from the nucleus to the cytoplasm.
   1913..2013    +  CDS            Rev (fragment): human immunodeficiency virus 1 (HIV-1) Rev protein; rev; enhances nuclear export of unspliced and incompletely spliced viral mRNAs
   2058..2175    +  misc_feature   cPPT/CTS: central polypurine tract and central termination sequence of HIV-1
   2223..3401    +  promoter       EF-1α promoter: strong constitutive promoter for human elongation factor EF-1α
   3422..3442    +  protein_bind   attB1: mutant version of attB; core recombination site for the Gateway® BP reaction BP Clonase™
   3448..7078    +  CDS            EGFR (fragment) (sequence partly withheld): precursor of human epidermal growth factor receptor
   7082..7106    -  protein_bind   attB2: mutant version of attB; recombination site for the Gateway® BP reaction BP Clonase™
   7114..7132    +  promoter       T3 promoter: promoter for bacteriophage T3 RNA polymerase
   7158..7176    -  promoter       T7 promoter: promoter for bacteriophage T7 RNA polymerase
   7182..7200    -  protein_bind   attB4 (fragment): mutant version of attB; core recombination site for the Gateway® BP reaction BP Clonase™
   7256..7297    +  CDS            V5 tag: epitope tag from simian virus 5
   7423..7885    +  misc_feature   IRES: internal ribosome entry site (IRES) of the encephalomyocarditis virus (EMCV)
   7899..8496    +  CDS            PuroR (fragment): puromycin N-acetyltransferase; pac from Streptomyces; confers resistance to puromycin
   8512..9100    +  misc_feature   WPRE: woodchuck hepatitis virus posttranscriptional regulatory element
   9108..9173    +  CDS            nef (fragment): NEF_HV1Z2 - Experimental evidence at protein level: Swiss-Prot protein existence level 1. Extracellular Nef protein targets CD4(+) T-lymphocytes for apoptosis by interacting with CXCR4 surface receptors. From Human immunodeficiency virus type 1 group M subtype D (isolate Z2/CDC-Z34) (HIV-1).
   9175..9408    +  LTR            3' LTR (ΔU3): self-inactivating 3' long terminal repeat (LTR) from HIV-1
   9613..9717    +  promoter       AmpR promoter: bla
   9718..10578   +  CDS            AmpR: β-lactamase; bla; confers resistance to ampicillin, carbenicillin, and related antibiotics
  10749..11337   +  rep_origin     ori: high-copy-number ColE1/pMB1/pBR322/pUC origin of replication
  11520..11574   +  CDS            lacI (fragment): lac repressor; lacI; The lac repressor binds to the lac operator to inhibit transcription in E. coli. This inhibition can be relieved by adding lactose or isopropyl-β-D-thiogalactopyranoside (IPTG).
  11580..11673   +  rep_origin     SV40 ori (fragment): SV40 origin of replication
  11698..11735   +  CDS            lacI (fragment): lac repressor; lacI; The lac repressor binds to the lac operator to inhibit transcription in E. coli. This inhibition can be relieved by adding lactose or isopropyl-β-D-thiogalactopyranoside (IPTG).
  11748..11769   +  protein_bind   CAP binding site: CAP binding activates transcription in the presence of cAMP. E. coli catabolite activator protein
  11784..11814   +  promoter       lac promoter: promoter for the E. coli lac operon
  11818..11840   +  protein_bind   lac operator (fragment): The lac repressor binds to the lac operator to inhibit transcription in E. coli. This inhibition can be relieved by adding lactose or isopropyl-β-D-thiogalactopyranoside (IPTG). lac repressor encoded by lacI
  11872..11955   +  polyA_signal   SV40 poly(A) signal (fragment): SV40 polyadenylation signal
  12122..329     +  CDS            nef (fragment) (across the origin): NEF_HV1BR - Experimental evidence at protein level: Swiss-Prot protein existence level 1. Extracellular Nef protein targets CD4(+) T-lymphocytes for apoptosis by interacting with CXCR4 surface receptors (PubMed:14990729). From Human immunodeficiency virus type 1 group M subtype B (isolate BRU/LAI) (HIV-1).
