[The description below was written by a language model from this plasmid's Addgene catalogue record and pLannotate feature annotations shown in this document.]
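Description:
pHAGE-EGFR-P596S is an HIV-1-based lentiviral expression plasmid of about 12.1 kb, built on the pHAGE backbone to deliver a mutant human epidermal growth factor receptor into mammalian cells. In bacteria it is maintained by a high-copy ColE1/pUC-type origin and selected through the β-lactamase (AmpR) gene. The viral portion carries a truncated 5' LTR, the Ψ packaging signal with an adjoining gag fragment, the Rev response element for Rev-dependent nuclear export of the genomic RNA, the cPPT/CTS element, and a U3-deleted 3' LTR that makes the integrated provirus self-inactivating. Because the plasmid carries only fragments of viral genes, packaging functions have to be supplied in trans to produce particles.

The payload sits between the LTRs. A strong constitutive EF-1α promoter drives the human EGFR open reading frame carrying the P596S substitution. The ORF was introduced by Gateway recombination and is therefore flanked by attB1 and attB2 sites. Downstream lie short T3 and T7 promoter sequences, an attB4 remnant and a V5 epitope tag. The record does not say whether the V5 tag is translated in frame with EGFR, so a tagged product should not be assumed. An EMCV IRES then directs translation of puromycin N-acetyltransferase from the same transcript, so that transduced cells can be selected with puromycin. A WPRE before the 3' LTR enhances transcript expression. The construct belongs to a collection made for systematic functional annotation of somatic cancer mutations, and it is used for stable expression of this EGFR variant to test its functional effects.
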