Addgene plasmid #116285: pHAGE-EGFR-P596S
Purpose: Lentiviral expression of EGFR P596S
Depositing lab: Gordon Mills & Kenneth Scott. Depositing organization: Baylor College of Medicine. Publication: Systematic Functional Annotation of Somatic Mutations in Cancer. Ng PK, Li J, Jeong KJ, Shao S, Chen H, Tsang YH, Sengupta S, Wang Z, Bhavana VH, Tran R, Soewito S, Minussi DC, Moreno D, Kong K, Dogruluk T, Lu H, Gao J, Tokheim C, Zhou DC, Johnson AM, Zeng J, Ip CKM, Ju Z, Wester M, Yu S, Li Y, Vellano CP, Schultz N, Karchin R, Ding L, Lu Y, Cheung LWT, Chen K, Shaw KR, Meric-Bernstam F, Scott KL, Yi S, Sahni N, Liang H, Mills GB. Cancer Cell. 2018 Mar 12;33(3):450-462.e10. doi: 10.1016/j.ccell.2018.01.021. PubMed 29533785.
Backbone
  Vector backbone: pHAGE
  Vector type: Lentiviral
Growth in bacteria
  Bacterial resistance: Ampicillin, 100 μg/mL
  Growth temperature: 37°C
  Growth strain: Stbl3
  Copy number: High Copy
Gene/Insert
  Gene/Insert name: EGFR
  Species: H. sapiens (human)
  Mutation: P596S
  Entrez Gene: EGFR (a.k.a. ERBB, ERBB1, ERRP, HER1, NISBD2, NNCIS, PIG61, mENA)
  Cloning method: Gateway Cloning
Terms and licenses: Academic/Nonprofit Terms; Industry Terms: Not Available to Industry
How to cite: pHAGE-EGFR-P596S was a gift from Gordon Mills & Kenneth Scott (Addgene plasmid # 116285 ; http://n2t.net/addgene:116285 ; RRID:Addgene_116285)
