>Addgene plasmid #116285 | pHAGE-EGFR-P596S | depositor partial sequence | sequence record 219159 | insert
ATGCGACCCTCCGGGACGGCCGGGGCAGCGCTCCTGGCGCTGCTGGCTGCGCTCTGCCCGGCGAGTCGGG
CTCTGGAGGAAAAGAAAGTTTGCCAAGGCACGAGTAACAAGCTCACGCAGTTGGGCACTTTTGAAGATCA
TTTTCTCAGCCTCCAGAGGATGTTCAATAACTGTGAGGTGGTCCTTGGGAATTTGGAAATTACCTATGTG
CAGAGGAATTATGATCTTTCCTTCTTAAAGACCATCCAGGAGGTGGCTGGTTATGTCCTCATTGCCCTCA
ACACAGTGGAGCGAATTCCTTTGGAAAACCTGCAGATCATCAGAGGAAATATGTACTACGAAAATTCCTA
TGCCTTAGCAGTCTTATCTAACTATGATGCAAATAAAACCGGACTGAAGGAGCTGCCCATGAGAAATTTA
CAGGAAATCCTGCATGGCGCCGTGCGGTTCAGCAACAACCCTGCCCTGTGCAACGTGGAGAGCATCCAGT
GGCGGGACATAGTCAGCAGTGACTTTCTCAGCAACATGTCGATGGACTTCCAGAACCACCTGGGCAGCTG
CCAAAAGTGTGATCCAAGCTGTCCCAATGGGAGCTGCTGGGGTGCAGGAGAGGAGAACTGCCAGAAACTG
ACCAAAATCATCTGTGCCCAGCAGTGCTCCGGGCGCTGCCGTGGCAAGTCCCCCAGTGACTGCTGCCACA
ACCAGTGTGCTGCAGGCTGCACAGGCCCCCGGGAGAGCGACTGCCTGGTCTGCCGCAAATTCCGAGACGA
AGCCACGTGCAAGGACACCTGCCCCCCACTCATGCTCTACAACCCCACCACGTACCAGATGGATGTGAAC
CCCGAGGGCAAATACAGCTTTGGTGCCACCTGCGTGAAGAAGTGTCCCCGTAATTATGTGGTGACAGATC
ACGGCTCGTGCGTCCGAGCCTGTGGGGCCGACAGCTATGAGATGGAGGAAGACGGCGTCCGCAAGTGTAA
GAAGTGCGAAGGGCCTTGCCGCAAAGTGTGTAACGGAATAGGTATTGGTGAATTTAAAGACTCACTCTCC
ATAAATGCTACGAATATTAAACACTTCAAAAACTGCACCTCCATCAGTGGCGATCTCCACATCCTGCCGG
TGGCATTTAGGGGTGACTCCTTCACACATACTCCTCCTCTGGATCCACAGGAACTGGATATTCTGAAAAC
CGTAAAGGAAATCACAGGGTTTTTGCTGATTCAGGCTTGGCCTGAAAACAGGACGGACCTCCATGCCTTT
GAGAACCTAGAAATCATACGCGGCAGGACCAAGCAACATGGTCAGTTTTCTCTTGCAGTCGTCAGCCTGA
ACATAACATCCTTGGGATTACGCTCCCTCAAGGAGATAAGTGATGGAGATGTGATAATTTCAGGAAACAA
AAATTTGTGCTATGCAAATACAATAAACTGGAAAAAACTGTTTGGGACCTCCGGTCAGAAAACCAAAATT
ATAAGCAACAGAGGTGAAAACAGCTGCAAGGCCACAGGCCAGGTCTGCCATGCCTTGTGCTCCCCCGAGG
GCTGCTGGGGCCCGGAGCCCAGGGACTGCGTCTCTTGCCGGAATGTCAGCCGAGGCAGGGAATGCGTGGA
CAAGTGCAACCTTCTGGAGGGTGAGCCAAGGGAGTTTGTGGAGAACTCTGAGTGCATACAGTGCCACCCA
GAGTGCCTGCCTCAGGCCATGAACATCACCTGCACAGGACGGGGACCAGACAACTGTATCCAGTGTGCCC
ACTACATTGACGGCCCCCACTGCGTCAAGACCTGCTCGGCAGGAGTCATGGGAGAAAACAACACCCTGGT
CTGGAAGTACGCAGACGCCGGCCATGTGTGCCACCTGTGCCATCCAAACTGCACCTACGGATGCACTGGG
CCAGGTCTTGAAGGCTGTCCAACGAATGGGCCTAAGATCCCGTCCATCGCCACTGGGATGGTGGGGGCCC
TCCTCTTGCTGCTGGTGGTGGCCCTGGGGATCGGCCTCTTCATGCGAAGGCGCCACATCGTTCGGAAGCG
CACGCTGCGGAGGCTGCTGCAGGAGAGGGAGCTTGTGGAGCCTCTTACACCCAGT
[981 nt withheld, positions 2086-3066]
TTCTTCAGCAGCCCCTCCACGTCACGGACTCCCCTCCTGAGCTCTCTGAGTGCAACCAGCAACAATTCCA
CCGTGGCTTGCATTGATAGAAATGGGCTGCAAAGCTGTCCCATCAAGGAAGACAGCTTCTTGCAGCGATA
CAGCTCAGACCCCACAGGCGCCTTGACTGAGGACAGCATAGACGACACCTTCCTCCCAGTGCCTGAATAC
ATAAACCAGTCCGTTCCCAAAAGGCCCGCTGGCTCTGTGCAGAATCCTGTCTATCACAATCAGCCTCTGA
ACCCCGCGCCCAGCAGAGACCCACACTACCAGGACCCCCACAGCACTGCAGTGGGCAACCCCGAGTATCT
CAACACTGTCCAGCCCACCTGTGTCAACAGCACATTCGACAGCCCTGCCCACTGGGCCCAGAAAGGCAGC
CACCAAATTAGCCTGGACAACCCTGACTACCAGCAGGACTTCTTTCCCAAGGAAGCCAAGCCAAATGGCA
TCTTTAAGGGCTCCACAGCTGAAAATGCAGAATACCTAAGGGTCGCGCCACAAAGCAGTGAATTTATTGG
AGCATGA
